Addgene plasmid #135434: pJZC530
Purpose: Yeast integrating plasmid for pTETO1-Venus reporter gene
Depositing lab: Jesse Zalatan. Depositing organization: University of Washington. Publication: CRISPR-Cas-Mediated Chemical Control of Transcriptional Dynamics in Yeast. Cunningham-Bryant D, Sun J, Fernandez B, Zalatan JG. Chembiochem. 2019 Jun 14;20(12):1519-1523. doi: 10.1002/cbic.201800823. Epub 2019 Apr 26. PubMed 30710419.
Backbone
  Vector backbone: pNH604
  Total vector size (bp): 7494
  Vector type: Yeast Expression
  Selectable markers: TRP1
Growth in bacteria
  Bacterial resistance: Ampicillin, 100 μg/mL
  Growth temperature: 37°C
  Growth strain: DH5alpha
  Copy number: High Copy
Gene/Insert
  Gene/Insert name: pTETO1_Venus
  Species: Synthetic
  Insert size (bp): 979
  Promoter: pTETO1
  Cloning method: Gibson Cloning
  Sequencing primers: 5′ GTTTCTCAAAAATATTCATACAGGTTAGC; 3′ AATATCGCACTCACGTAAACACTTAATC
Terms and licenses: Academic/Nonprofit Terms; Industry Terms: Not Available to Industry
How to cite: pJZC530 was a gift from Jesse Zalatan (Addgene plasmid # 135434 ; http://n2t.net/addgene:135434 ; RRID:Addgene_135434)
