[The description below was written by a language model from this plasmid's Addgene catalogue record and pLannotate feature annotations shown in this document.]
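Description:
pJZC530 is a yeast integrating reporter plasmid built on the pNH604 backbone, about 7.5 kb in size, that carries a Venus fluorescent protein gene under a synthetic tet-operator-containing promoter (pTETO1). No yeast replication origin (2μ or CEN/ARS) appears in the feature table, consistent with its description as an integrating vector that must recombine into the genome to be maintained. Selection in yeast is by TRP1 tryptophan prototrophy. The annotation shows TRP1-derived sequence in more than one place: a TRP1 promoter fragment and a near-complete coding sequence upstream of the reporter, and a second partial TRP1 segment downstream. This suggests marker and homology regions flanking the payload for targeting to the TRP1 locus, though the record does not state the integration site or how the plasmid is linearised. In E. coli the plasmid is propagated through a high-copy ColE1/pUC-type origin with ampicillin resistance (bla). An f1 origin, lac promoter/operator, lacZα remnant and T3/T7 promoters are inherited from a pBluescript-like parent. Small fragments annotated as URA3, bom, rop and a histone H3 homologue appear to be backbone remnants or partial matches rather than functional elements.

The 979 bp synthetic insert, assembled by Gibson cloning, comprises the pTETO1 promoter and Venus. The annotation software detects a short tetR/tetA promoter match, corresponding to the tet operator, followed by an open reading frame labelled as a yeGFP fragment, which is the yeast-optimised GFP-family sequence that the catalogue identifies as Venus. The associated work concerns CRISPR-Cas-mediated chemical control of transcription in yeast, so the integrated reporter likely provides a fluorescent readout of programmable activators recruited to the tet operator site.
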