Features (pLannotate 1.2.2; 24 found; start..end, strand, type, name):
     93..114     +  protein_bind   CAP binding site: CAP binding activates transcription in the presence of cAMP. E. coli catabolite activator protein
    129..159     +  promoter       lac promoter: promoter for the E. coli lac operon
    167..183     +  protein_bind   lac operator: The lac repressor binds to the lac operator to inhibit transcription in E. coli. This inhibition can be relieved by adding lactose or isopropyl-β-D-thiogalactopyranoside (IPTG). lac repressor encoded by lacI
    228..246     +  promoter       T3 promoter: promoter for bacteriophage T3 RNA polymerase
    538..691     +  promoter       TRP1 promoter (fragment): S. cerevisiae TRP1
    685..963     +  CDS            HHT1 (fragment): H3_KLULA - Experimental evidence at protein level: Swiss-Prot protein existence level 1. Core component of nucleosome. Nucleosomes wrap and compact DNA into chromatin, limiting DNA accessibility to the cellular machineries which require DNA as a template. Histones thereby play a central role in transcription regulation, DNA repair, DNA replication and chromosomal stability. DNA accessibility is regulated via a complex set of post-translational modifications of histones, also called histone code, and nucleosome remodeling. From Kluyveromyces lactis (strain ATCC 8585 / CBS 2359 / DSM 70799 / NBR
   1360..1971    +  CDS            TRP1 (fragment): TRPF_YEAST - Experimental evidence at protein level: Swiss-Prot protein existence level 1. From Saccharomyces cerevisiae (strain ATCC 204508 / S288c) (Baker's yeast).
   2205..2232    +  promoter       tetR/tetA promoters (fragment): tetR; overlapping promoters for bacterial tetR and tetA
   2425..3139    +  CDS            yeGFP (fragment): yeast-enhanced green fluorescent protein codons optimized for translation in S. cerevisiae and C. albicans
   3140..3157    -  misc_feature   MCS (fragment): pBluescript multiple cloning site
   3183..3207    -  misc_feature   MCS (fragment): pBluescript multiple cloning site
   3903..4255    +  CDS            TRP1 (fragment): phosphoribosylanthranilate isomerase, required for tryptophan biosynthesis; S. cerevisiae TRP1; yeast auxotrophic marker
   4293..4311    -  promoter       T7 promoter: promoter for bacteriophage T7 RNA polymerase
   4314..4471    +  CDS            lacZα (fragment): LacZα fragment of β-galactosidase; lacZ fragment
   4475..4903    +  rep_origin     f1 ori (sequence partly withheld): f1 bacteriophage origin of replication; arrow indicates direction of (+) strand synthesis
   4931..4982    -  misc_feature   bom (fragment): basis of mobility region from pBR322
   5038..5130    -  CDS            URA3 (fragment): PYRF_YEAST - Experimental evidence at protein level: Swiss-Prot protein existence level 1. From Saccharomyces cerevisiae (strain ATCC 204508 / S288c) (Baker's yeast).
   5130..5262    -  promoter       URA3 promoter (fragment): S. cerevisiae URA3
   5270..5319    -  misc_feature   bom (fragment): basis of mobility region from pBR322
   5421..5456    -  CDS            rop (fragment): Rop protein, which maintains plasmids at low copy number; rop
   5568..5672    +  promoter       AmpR promoter: bla
   5673..6533    +  CDS            AmpR: β-lactamase; bla; confers resistance to ampicillin, carbenicillin, and related antibiotics
   6704..7292    +  rep_origin     ori: high-copy-number ColE1/pMB1/pBR322/pUC origin of replication
   7475..80      +  CDS            lacI (fragment) (across the origin): lac repressor; lacI; The lac repressor binds to the lac operator to inhibit transcription in E. coli. This inhibition can be relieved by adding lactose or isopropyl-β-D-thiogalactopyranoside (IPTG).
>Addgene plasmid #135434 | pJZC530 | addgene full sequence | sequence record 306292 | Addgene NGS Result
AAACCGCCTCTCCCCGCGCGTTGGCCGATTCATTAATGCAGCTGGCACGACAGGTTTCCCGACTGGAAAG
CGGGCAGTGAGCGCAACGCAATTAATGTGAGTTAGCTCACTCATTAGGCACCCCAGGCTTTACACTTTAT
GCTTCCGGCTCGTATGTTGTGTGGAATTGTGAGCGGATAACAATTTCACACAGGAAACAGCTATGACCAT
GATTACGCCAAGCTCGGAATTAACCCTCACTAAAGGGAACAAAAGCTGGGCCGGCCATTTAAATGTTTAA
ACGGCCACGCTGGCCATATTTCTACCAATCTCTCAACACTGAGTAATGGTAGTTATAAGAAAGAGACCGA
GTTAGGGACAGTTAGAGGCGGTGGAGATATTCCTTATGGCATGTCTGGCGATGATAAAACTTTTCAAACG
GCAGCCCCGATCTAAAAGAGCTGACAGGGAAATGGTCAGAAAAAGAAACGTGCACCCGCCCGTCTGGACG
CGCCGCTCACCCGCACGGCAGAGACCAATCAGTAAAAATCAACGGTTAACGACATTACTATATATATAAT
ATAGGAAGCATTTAATAGAACAGCATCGTAATATATGTGTACTTTGCAGTTATGACGCCAGATGGCAGTA
GTGGAAGATATTCTTTATTGAAAAATAGCTTGTCACCTTACGTACAATCTTGATCCGGAGCCCGTCGCTT
TGAGAGAAATCAGAAGATTCCAAAAGTCTACTGAACTTTTGATCAGAAAGTTGCCTTTCCAAAGACTAGT
CAGAGAAATCGCCCAAGATTTCAAGACCGATCTAAGATTCCAATCCTCTGCCATCGGTGCTCTACAGGAA
TCCGTTGAAGCTTACTTGGTCTCTTTGTTCGAAGACACCAACTTGGCCGCTATCCACGCTAAGCGTGTTA
CCATCCAAAAGAAGGATATCAAGTTGGCTAGAAGATTGAGAGGTGAAAGATCCTAAGCACACAGGGATTG
TTGTACAATTACTTTTTATGATTTTAGATACACACAAATCTTTTCTACGATTACCTTTCATTTATTTTCG
TTTCATGTTTTATTAATCATTCTTTTTGTATATTTCACATCGGGTGGGGTTTTTATATTAAATTTTAATA
ACATAATCTTTTAAAGTTTCTACTTTCTATCCTGTATATTATTTCCATATCTATATCTATATTTTCAAGC
TTGTTCACATCCTTATCGGAATTGTTCCAGCGTTTTTGTACAGAAAATGATGTTATGGTAACGAGCTATA
TCAGACCTACTAGTCTTATAGAGCTGTACAGAGTCTTGGAAACATAACCAACACACCAACAAGATGTCAT
TTGATTCGTTACTCGACAAGAATGATAAGCTGGTAAAAGTTTGCGGGATTCAAACCGTCGAGGCTGCCGA
AACTGCGCTTCAAGCAGGCGCTGATTTGATAGGGATCATATGTGTCCCCAACAGGAAGCGGACTATCGAG
AGCGCTGTGGCTCGTGAAATATCCAAATTGATTCACAAATCAGGTACTACAAAGCTGGTGGGGGTGTTCA
GGAATCAATCTGTTGAGGACGTACATCGGCTTTCTGAGGAATATGACCTTGACATAATCCAATTACATGG
TGATGAATCATGGCCAGAGTACTATAACGTCATTAAGAAACCAATAATCAAAAGAGTCATATTCCCTAGA
GATGTCGATGTTGTAACACAAGTGTGTCAAAGAAAAACCTTGGTATGTCTACCATTGTTCGACTCCGAGG
CAGGCGGTACAGGTGAAAAGCTGGACTGGTCCAGTATTTCCTCCTGGGCAAGCGAACAGAATAACGTATT
TTATATACTAGCGGGTGGACTAACTGCAGAAAACGTCATGGAGGCGGTGGGGTTGCCTGGTGTAATTGGT
GTTGACGTCTCAGGTGGTGTAGAGACTGACGGCGTCAAAGACAATGACAAGATAATTAAATATGTACAAA
ATGCAAAGAAACAATGAATTACGAAGAGAAGTCTCAATGAGGTTTTACAAACAATCCTATAATACATATA
TGCCACTTAGATATACTTTGAATACTGAATATACTGACTCATTATATTCTTTAATTGTAGTTTCTCAAAA
ATATTCATACAGGTTAGCTATGAATTCATGCTATAATTTCCATTTTGTTCATGTAAGATACACATAGGGA
TAAAATGTGATAACTAATCAGCGGTACCGGGCCCTTTACCACTCCCTATCAGTGATAGAGAAAAGTGAAA
GTCGAGCTCGGTACCCTATGGCATGCATGTGCTCTGTATGTATATAAAACTCTTGTTTTCTTCTTTTCTC
TAAATATTCTTTCCTTATACATTAGGTCCTTTGTAGCATAAATTACTATACTTCTATAGACACGCAAACA
CAAATACACACACTAAATTACCCGGATCAATTCGGGATGCTCGAGTCTAAAGGTGAAGAATTATTCACTG
GTGTTGTCCCAATTTTGGTTGAATTAGATGGTGATGTTAATGGTCACAAATTTTCTGTCTCCGGTGAAGG
TGAAGGTGATGCTACTTACGGTAAATTGACCTTAAAATTGATTTGTACTACTGGTAAATTGCCAGTTCCA
TGGCCAACCTTAGTCACTACTTTAGGTTATGGTTTGCAATGTTTTGCTAGATACCCAGATCATATGAAAC
AACATGACTTTTTCAAGTCTGCCATGCCAGAAGGTTATGTTCAAGAAAGAACTATTTTTTTCAAAGATGA
CGGTAACTACAAGACCAGAGCTGAAGTCAAGTTTGAAGGTGATACCTTAGTTAATAGAATCGAATTAAAA
GGTATTGATTTTAAAGAAGGTGGTAACATTTTAGGTCACAAATTGGAATACAACTATAACTCTCACAATG
TTTACATCACTGCTGACAAACAAAAGAATGGTATCAAAGCTAACTTCAAAATTAGACACAACATTGAAGA
TGGTGGTGTTCAATTAGCTGACCATTATCAACAAAATACTCCAATTGGTGATGGTCCAGTCTTGTTACCA
GACAACCATTACTTATCCTATCAATCTGCCTTATCCAAAGATCCAAACGAAAAGAGAGACCACATGGTCT
TGTTAGAATTTGTTACTGCTGCTGGTATTACCCATGGTATGGATGAATTGTACAAATAAGGATCCACTAG
TTCTAGACACCTGCAACATGCGTGAGTAAATAAGCGGCCGCCACCGCGGTGGAGCTCTAAGCAAATAGCT
AAATTATATACGAATTAATATTATGATTAAGTGTTTACGTGAGTGCGATATTTTTATTACTATCTTATAC
AGTTGTATATACTCTATAAAATGAGTTGTCTATTAATTAACGCGATGAATGCTTTCTGGGTTTACCTCTC
CAACAACTCTAGTTTACTTCTCAATACATTCAATTGTATTTGATTTGTCAATACTTCATCATTAATCAAT
TCTATAGTTTTGTTTTTCTCGTTTATTTCCAAATTTAATGCATCAATTTTATTATTCAATTTGTCGTTGA
TTTTGGTTAATGATTTTATGGTTTGATCTCTGGCATTGATTGTTTGTGTTAGTTTTTCATTATTGATAAT
TAAATTATTTAAGTTAGTTATCAACTCGGTGTTTTCAAGTTTCAAGTTTTCAATTTCTTTAGAGTTTATT
AGATTTGTCAAAGTTTCTGAATTGCTTGATTGGTCCTGTAGAAGAGTATTTGTTGTTGTGGATAATTGAT
TCAATTTTTGAGACAATTGCTGGAAGGCGTTGAAATATCTAGCATCAATCTCATGGTTTTTTTCCCGAGA
GTCTCGTAGATTCAATTGTTTTAATATATCTTGGGACCACTCTTGATTTGAACTCATGGAAATTAAACTG
GGTGTTGTGTTGTGGTGTAATGATTGTACCCCCTTTGCTTATAATTGTGTGGTTCCGATGCTGACTTACT
GGGTATTATATGTGTGCCCAATAGAAAGAGAACAATTGACCCGGTTATTGCAAGGAAAATTTCAAGTCTT
GTAAAAGCATATAAAAATAGTTCAGGCACTCCGAAATACTTGGTTGGCGTGTTTCGTAATCAACCTAAGG
AGGATGTTTTGGCTCTGGTCAATGATTACGGCATTGATATCGTCCAACTGCATGGAGATGAGTCGTGGCG
AGAATACCAAGAGTTCCTCGGTTTGCCAGTTATTAAAAGACTCGTATTTCCAAAAGACTGCAACATACTA
CTCAGTGCAGCTTCACAGAAACCTCATTCGTTTATTCCCTTGTTTGATTCAGAAGGCCGGCCATTTAAAT
GTTTAAACGGCCACGCTGGCCCCCTATAGTGAGTCGTATTACAATTCACTGGCCGTCGTTTTACAACGTC
GTGACTGGGAAAACCCTGGCGTTACCCAACTTAATCGCCTTGCAGCACATCCCCCTTTCGCCAGCTGGCG
TAATAGCGAAGAGGCCCGCACCGATCGCCCTTCCCAACAGTTGCGCAGCCTGAATGGCGAATGG
[124 nt withheld, positions 4475-4598]
C
[91 nt withheld, positions 4600-4690]
A
[49 nt withheld, positions 4692-4740]
CCTTTGACGTTGGAGTCCACGTTCTTT
[37 nt withheld, positions 4768-4804]
ACCCTATCTCGGTCTATTCTTTTGATTTATAAGGGATTTTGCCGATTTCGGCCTATTGGTTAAAAAATGA
GCTGATTTAACAAAAATTTAACGCGAATTTTAACAAAATATTAACGCTTACAATTTCCTGATGCGGTATT
TTCTCCTTACGCATCTGTGCGGTATTTCACACCGCATAGGGTAATAACTGATATAATTAAATTGAAGCTC
TAATTTGTGAGTTTAGTATTAGGATCTCTACCCTTGGCGAAAAGTCCTCTGCCAACAATGATGATATCTG
ATCCACCACTTACAACTTCGTCGACGGTTCTGTACTGCTGACCCAATATGCGTATATATACCAATCTAAG
TCTGTGCTCCTTCCTTCGTTCTTCCTTCTGTTCGGAGATTACCGAATCAAAAAAATTTCAAGGAAACCGA
AATCAAAAAAAAGAATAAAAAAAAAATGATGAATTGAAAAGGTGGTATGGTGCACTCTCAGTACAATCTG
CTCTGATGCCGCATAGTTAAGCCAGCCCCGACACCCGCCAACACCCGCTGACGCGCCCTGACGGGCTTGT
CTGCTCCCGGCATCCGCTTACAGACAAGCTGTGACCGTCTCCGGGAGCTGCATGTGTCAGAGGTTTTCAC
CGTCATCACCGAAACGCGCGAGACGAAAGGGCCTCGTGATACGCCTATTTTTATAGGTTAATGTCATGAT
AATAATGGTTTCTTAGACGTCGGCGCGCCGAGGACGTCAGGTGGCACTTTTCGGGGAAATGTGCGCGGAA
CCCCTATTTGTTTATTTTTCTAAATACATTCAAATATGTATCCGCTCATGAGACAATAACCCTGATAAAT
GCTTCAATAATATTGAAAAAGGAAGAGTATGAGTATTCAACATTTCCGTGTCGCCCTTATTCCCTTTTTT
GCGGCATTTTGCCTTCCTGTTTTTGCTCACCCAGAAACGCTGGTGAAAGTAAAAGATGCTGAAGATCAGT
TGGGTGCACGAGTGGGTTACATCGAACTGGATCTCAACAGCGGTAAGATCCTTGAGAGTTTTCGCCCCGA
AGAACGTTTTCCAATGATGAGCACTTTTAAAGTTCTGCTATGTGGCGCGGTATTATCCCGTATTGACGCC
GGGCAAGAGCAACTCGGTCGCCGCATACACTATTCTCAGAATGACTTGGTTGAGTACTCACCAGTCACAG
AAAAGCATCTTACGGATGGCATGACAGTAAGAGAATTATGCAGTGCTGCCATAACCATGAGTGATAACAC
TGCGGCCAACTTACTTCTGACAACGATCGGAGGACCGAAGGAGCTAACCGCTTTTTTGCACAACATGGGG
GATCATGTAACTCGCCTTGATCGTTGGGAACCGGAGCTGAATGAAGCCATACCAAACGACGAGCGTGACA
CCACGATGCCTGTAGCAATGGCAACAACGTTGCGCAAACTATTAACTGGCGAACTACTTACTCTAGCTTC
CCGGCAACAATTAATAGACTGGATGGAGGCGGATAAAGTTGCAGGACCACTTCTGCGCTCGGCCCTTCCG
GCTGGCTGGTTTATTGCTGATAAATCTGGAGCCGGTGAGCGTGGGTCTCGCGGTATCATTGCAGCACTGG
GGCCAGATGGTAAGCCCTCCCGTATCGTAGTTATCTACACGACGGGGAGTCAGGCAACTATGGATGAACG
AAATAGACAGATCGCTGAGATAGGTGCCTCACTGATTAAGCATTGGTAACTGTCAGACCAAGTTTACTCA
TATATACTTTAGATTGATTTAAAACTTCATTTTTAATTTAAAAGGATCTAGGTGAAGATCCTTTTTGATA
ATCTCATGACCAAAATCCCTTAACGTGAGTTTTCGTTCCACTGAGCGTCAGACCCCGTAGAAAAGATCAA
AGGATCTTCTTGAGATCCTTTTTTTCTGCGCGTAATCTGCTGCTTGCAAACAAAAAAACCACCGCTACCA
GCGGTGGTTTGTTTGCCGGATCAAGAGCTACCAACTCTTTTTCCGAAGGTAACTGGCTTCAGCAGAGCGC
AGATACCAAATACTGTTCTTCTAGTGTAGCCGTAGTTAGGCCACCACTTCAAGAACTCTGTAGCACCGCC
TACATACCTCGCTCTGCTAATCCTGTTACCAGTGGCTGCTGCCAGTGGCGATAAGTCGTGTCTTACCGGG
TTGGACTCAAGACGATAGTTACCGGATAAGGCGCAGCGGTCGGGCTGAACGGGGGGTTCGTGCACACAGC
CCAGCTTGGAGCGAACGACCTACACCGAACTGAGATACCTACAGCGTGAGCTATGAGAAAGCGCCACGCT
TCCCGAAGGGAGAAAGGCGGACAGGTATCCGGTAAGCGGCAGGGTCGGAACAGGAGAGCGCACGAGGGAG
CTTCCAGGGGGAAACGCCTGGTATCTTTATAGTCCTGTCGGGTTTCGCCACCTCTGACTTGAGCGTCGAT
TTTTGTGATGCTCGTCAGGGGGGCGGAGCCTATGGAAAAACGCCAGCAACGCGGCCTTTTTACGGTTCCT
GGCCTTTTGCTGGCCTTTTGCTCACATGTTCTTTCCTGCGTTATCCCCTGATTCTGTGGATAACCGTATT
ACCGCCTTTGAGTGAGCTGATACCGCTCGCCGCAGCCGAACGACCGAGCGCAGCGAGTCAGTGAGCGAGG
AAGCGGAAGAGCGCCCAATACGC
